>Addgene plasmid #100751 | CD8-GFP-FKBP | depositor full sequence | sequence record 189401 | CD8-GFP-FKBP sequence 5801 bps
TAGTTATTAATAGTAATCAATTACGGGGTCATTAGTTCATAGCCCATATATGGAGTTCCGCGTTACATAA
CTTACGGTAAATGGCCCGCCTGGCTGACCGCCCAACGACCCCCGCCCATTGACGTCAATAATGACGTATG
TTCCCATAGTAACGCCAATAGGGACTTTCCATTGACGTCAATGGGTGGAGTATTTACGGTAAACTGCCCA
CTTGGCAGTACATCAAGTGTATCATATGCCAAGTACGCCCCCTATTGACGTCAATGACGGTAAATGGCCC
GCCTGGCATTATGCCCAGTACATGACCTTATGGGACTTTCCTACTTGGCAGTACATCTACGTATTAGTCA
TCGCTATTACCATGGTGATGCGGTTTTGGCAGTACATCAATGGGCGTGGATAGCGGTTTGACTCACGGGG
ATTTCCAAGTCTCCACCCCATTGACGTCAATGGGAGTTTGTTTTGGCACCAAAATCAACGGGACTTTCCA
AAATGTCGTAACAACTCCGCCCCATTGACGCAAATGGGCGGTAGGCGTGTACGGTGGGAGGTCTATATAA
GCAGAGCTGGTTTAGTGAACCGTCAGATCCGCTAGCGCTACCGGACTCAGATCTCGAGCTCAAGCTTCGA
ATTCGGCGGCTCCCGCGCGCCTCCCCTCGCGCCCGAGCTTCGAGCCAAGCAGCGTCCTGGGGAGCGCGTC
ATGGCCTTACCAGTGACCGCCTTGCTCCTGCCGCTGGCCTTGCTGCTCCACGCCGCCAGGCCG
[360 nt withheld, positions 764-1123]
GCGCCGCGACCACCAACACCGGCGCCCACCATCGCGTCGCAGCCCCTGTCCCTGCGCCCAGAGGCGTGCC
GGCCAGCGGCGGGGGGCGCAGTGCACACGAGGGGGCTGGACTTCGCCTGTGATATCTACATCTGGGCGCC
CTTGGCCGGGACTTGTGGAGTCCTTCTCCTGTCACTGGTTATCACCCTTTACTGCAAGCGGCTTAAGCGA
AGAAGGATCCCCGCCGCCGCCGCCGCCGCCGCCGCCGTCAGACCGGTGGTGAGCAAGGGCGAGGAGCTGT
TCACCGGGGTGGTGCCCATCCTGGTCGAGCTGGACGGCGACGTAAACGGCCACAAGTTCAGCGTGTCCGG
CGAGGGCGAGGGCGATGCCACCTACGGCAAGCTGACCCTGAAGTTCATCTGCACCACCGGCAAGCTGCCC
GTGCCCTGGCCCACCCTCGTGACCACCCTGACCTACGGCGTGCAGTGCTTCAGCCGCTACCCCGACCACA
TGAAGCAGCACGACTTCTTCAAGTCCGCCATGCCCGAAGGCTACGTCCAGGAGCGCACCATCTTCTTCAA
GGACGACGGCAACTACAAGACCCGCGCCGAGGTGAAGTTCGAGGGCGACACCCTGGTGAACCGCATCGAG
CTGAAGGGCATCGACTTCAAGGAGGACGGCAACATCCTGGGGCACAAGCTGGAGTACAACTACAACAGCC
ACAACGTCTATATCATGGCCGACAAGCAGAAGAACGGCATCAAGGTGAACTTCAAGATCCGCCACAACAT
CGAGGACGGCAGCGTGCAGCTCGCCGACCACTACCAGCAGAACACCCCCATCGGCGACGGCCCCGTGCTG
CTGCCCGACAACCACTACCTGAGCACCCAGTCCGCCCTGAGCAAAGACCCCAACGAGAAGCGCGATCACA
TGGTCCTGCTGGAGTTCGTGACCGCCGCCGGGATCACTCTCGGCATGGACGAGCTGTACCGAATCGATGT
GAATGGGGGCCCTGAACCCGCCAAGAACCTGTACACCATGGGAGTGCAGGTGGAAACCATCTCCCCAGGA
GACGGGCGCACCTTCCCCAAGCGCGGCCAGACCTGCGTGGTGCACTACACCGGGATGCTTGAAGATGGAA
AGAAATTTGATTCCTCCCGGGACAGAAACAAGCCCTTTAAGTTTATGCTAGGCAAGCAGGAGGTGATCCG
AGGCTGGGAAGAAGGGGTTGCCCAGATGAGTGTGGGTCAGAGAGCCAAACTGACTATATCTCCAGATTAT
GCCTATGGTGCCACTGGGCACCCAGGCATCATCCCACCACATGCCACTCTCGTCTTCGATGTGGAGCTTC
TAAAACTGGAATGAGCGGCCGCGACTCTAGATCATAATCAGCCATACCACATTTGTAGAGGTTTTACTTG
CTTTAAAAAACCTCCCACACCTCCCCCTGAACCTGAAACATAAAATGAATGCAATTGTTGTTGTTAACTT
GTTTATTGCAGCTTATAATGGTTACAAATAAAGCAATAGCATCACAAATTTCACAAATAAAGCATTTTTT
TCACTGCATTCTAGTTGTGGTTTGTCCAAACTCATCAATGTATCTTAAGGCGTAAATTGTAAGCGTTAAT
ATTTTGTTAAAATTCGCGTTAAATTTTTGTTAAATCAGCTCATTTTTTAACCAATAGGCCGAAATCGGCA
AAATCCCTTATAAATCAAAAGAATAGACCGAGATAGGGT
[37 nt withheld, positions 2843-2879]
AAAGAACGTGGACTCCAACGTCAAAGG
[49 nt withheld, positions 2907-2955]
T
[91 nt withheld, positions 2957-3047]
G
[124 nt withheld, positions 3049-3172]
CAGGTGGCACTTTTCGGGGAAATGTGCGCGGAACCCCTATTTGTTTATTTTTCTAAATACATTCAAATAT
GTATCCGCTCATGAGACAATAACCCTGATAAATGCTTCAATAATATTGAAAAAGGAAGAGTCCTGAGGCG
GAAAGAACCAGCTGTGGAATGTGTGTCAGTTAGGGTGTGGAAAGTCCCCAGGCTCCCCAGCAGGCAGAAG
TATGCAAAGCATGCATCTCAATTAGTCAGCAACCAGGTGTGGAAAGTCCCCAGGCTCCCCAGCAGGCAGA
AGTATGCAAAGCATGCATCTCAATTAGTCAGCAACCATAGTCCCGCCCCTAACTCCGCCCATCCCGCCCC
TAACTCCGCCCAGTTCCGCCCATTCTCCGCCCCATGGCTGACTAATTTTTTTTATTTATGCAGAGGCCGA
GGCCGCCTCGGCCTCTGAGCTATTCCAGAAGTAGTGAGGAGGCTTTTTTGGAGGCCTAGGCTTTTGCAAA
GATCGATCAAGAGACAGGATGAGGATCGTTTCGCATGATTGAACAAGATGGATTGCACGCAGGTTCTCCG
GCCGCTTGGGTGGAGAGGCTATTCGGCTATGACTGGGCACAACAGACAATCGGCTGCTCTGATGCCGCCG
TGTTCCGGCTGTCAGCGCAGGGGCGCCCGGTTCTTTTTGTCAAGACCGACCTGTCCGGTGCCCTGAATGA
ACTGCAAGACGAGGCAGCGCGGCTATCGTGGCTGGCCACGACGGGCGTTCCTTGCGCAGCTGTGCTCGAC
GTTGTCACTGAAGCGGGAAGGGACTGGCTGCTATTGGGCGAAGTGCCGGGGCAGGATCTCCTGTCATCTC
ACCTTGCTCCTGCCGAGAAAGTATCCATCATGGCTGATGCAATGCGGCGGCTGCATACGCTTGATCCGGC
TACCTGCCCATTCGACCACCAAGCGAAACATCGCATCGAGCGAGCACGTACTCGGATGGAAGCCGGTCTT
GTCGATCAGGATGATCTGGACGAAGAGCATCAGGGGCTCGCGCCAGCCGAACTGTTCGCCAGGCTCAAGG
CGAGCATGCCCGACGGCGAGGATCTCGTCGTGACCCATGGCGATGCCTGCTTGCCGAATATCATGGTGGA
AAATGGCCGCTTTTCTGGATTCATCGACTGTGGCCGGCTGGGTGTGGCGGACCGCTATCAGGACATAGCG
TTGGCTACCCGTGATATTGCTGAAGAGCTTGGCGGCGAATGGGCTGACCGCTTCCTCGTGCTTTACGGTA
TCGCCGCTCCCGATTCGCAGCGCATCGCCTTCTATCGCCTTCTTGACGAGTTCTTCTGAGCGGGACTCTG
GGGTTCGAAATGACCGACCAAGCGACGCCCAACCTGCCATCACGAGATTTCGATTCCACCGCCGCCTTCT
ATGAAAGGTTGGGCTTCGGAATCGTTTTCCGGGACGCCGGCTGGATGATCCTCCAGCGCGGGGATCTCAT
GCTGGAGTTCTTCGCCCACCCTAGGGGGAGGCTAACTGAAACACGGAAGGAGACAATACCGGAAGGAACC
CGCGCTATGACGGCAATAAAAAGACAGAATAAAACGCACGGTGTTGGGTCGTTTGTTCATAAACGCGGGG
TTCGGTCCCAGGGCTGGCACTCTGTCGATACCCCACCGAGACCCCATTGGGGCCAATACGCCCGCGTTTC
TTCCTTTTCCCCACCCCACCCCCCAAGTTCGGGTGAAGGCCCAGGGCTCGCAGCCAACGTCGGGGCGGCA
GGCCCTGCCATAGCCTCAGGTTACTCATATATACTTTAGATTGATTTAAAACTTCATTTTTAATTTAAAA
GGATCTAGGTGAAGATCCTTTTTGATAATCTCATGACCAAAATCCCTTAACGTGAGTTTTCGTTCCACTG
AGCGTCAGACCCCGTAGAAAAGATCAAAGGATCTTCTTGAGATCCTTTTTTTCTGCGCGTAATCTGCTGC
TTGCAAACAAAAAAACCACCGCTACCAGCGGTGGTTTGTTTGCCGGATCAAGAGCTACCAACTCTTTTTC
CGAAGGTAACTGGCTTCAGCAGAGCGCAGATACCAAATACTGTCCTTCTAGTGTAGCCGTAGTTAGGCCA
CCACTTCAAGAACTCTGTAGCACCGCCTACATACCTCGCTCTGCTAATCCTGTTACCAGTGGCTGCTGCC
AGTGGCGATAAGTCGTGTCTTACCGGGTTGGACTCAAGACGATAGTTACCGGATAAGGCGCAGCGGTCGG
GCTGAACGGGGGGTTCGTGCACACAGCCCAGCTTGGAGCGAACGACCTACACCGAACTGAGATACCTACA
GCGTGAGCTATGAGAAAGCGCCACGCTTCCCGAAGGGAGAAAGGCGGACAGGTATCCGGTAAGCGGCAGG
GTCGGAACAGGAGAGCGCACGAGGGAGCTTCCAGGGGGAAACGCCTGGTATCTTTATAGTCCTGTCGGGT
TTCGCCACCTCTGACTTGAGCGTCGATTTTTGTGATGCTCGTCAGGGGGGCGGAGCCTATGGAAAAACGC
CAGCAACGCGGCCTTTTTACGGTTCCTGGCCTTTTGCTGGCCTTTTGCTCACATGTTCTTTCCTGCGTTA
TCCCCTGATTCTGTGGATAACCGTATTACCGCCATGCAT
Features (pLannotate 1.2.2; 16 found; start..end, strand, type, name):
     61..364     +  enhancer       CMV enhancer: human cytomegalovirus immediate early enhancer
    365..568     +  promoter       CMV promoter: human cytomegalovirus (CMV) immediate early promoter
    591..634     +  misc_feature   MCS (fragment): multiple cloning site
    701..1396    +  CDS            CD8A (sequence partly withheld): CD8A_HUMAN - Also known as MAL. Experimental evidence at protein level: Swiss-Prot protein existence level 1. Integral membrane glycoprotein that plays an essential role in the immune response and serves multiple functions in responses against both external and internal offenses. In T-cells, functions primarily as a coreceptor for MHC class I molecule:peptide complex. The antigens presented by class I peptides are derived from cytosolic proteins while class II derived from extracellular proteins. Interacts simultaneously with the T-cell receptor (TCR) and the MHC class I proteins presented by
   1382..2095    +  CDS            EGFP: EGFP is a basic (constitutively fluorescent) green fluorescent protein published in 1996, derived from Aequorea victoria. It is reported to be a rapidly-maturing weak dimer with moderate acid sensitivity.
   2141..2467    +  CDS            FKBP: human FK506-binding protein FKBP12
   2483..2566    +  CDS            large T antigen (fragment): large T antigen from SV40 (simian virus 40)
   2589..2710    +  polyA_signal   SV40 poly(A) signal: SV40 polyadenylation signal
   2744..3172    -  rep_origin     f1 ori (sequence partly withheld): f1 bacteriophage origin of replication; arrow indicates direction of (+) strand synthesis
   3199..3303    +  promoter       AmpR promoter: bla
   3305..3662    +  promoter       SV40 promoter: SV40 enhancer and early promoter
   3697..4491    +  CDS            NeoR/KanR: aminoglycoside phosphotransferase from Tn5; aph(3')-II (or nptII); confers resistance to neomycin, kanamycin, and G418 (Geneticin®)
   4512..4664    +  CDS            ble (fragment): BLE_KLEPN - Experimental evidence at protein level: Swiss-Prot protein existence level 1. Binding protein with a strong affinity to the bleomycin family of antibiotics. Binds to CL990; an antimitotic-antibiotic compound. From Klebsiella pneumoniae.
   4723..4770    +  polyA_signal   HSV TK poly(A) signal: herpes simplex virus thymidine kinase polyadenylation signal (Cole and Stacy, 1985)
   4861..4877    -  polyA_signal   bGH poly(A) signal (fragment): bovine growth hormone polyadenylation signal
   5099..5687    +  rep_origin     ori: high-copy-number ColE1/pMB1/pBR322/pUC origin of replication
