[The description below was written by a language model from this plasmid's Addgene catalogue record and pLannotate feature annotations shown in this document.]
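Description:
CD8-GFP-FKBP is a 5.8 kb mammalian expression plasmid built on the pmCherry-N1 backbone, in which the annotated reading frame carries EGFP rather than mCherry. It replicates in E. coli from a high-copy ColE1/pUC-type origin and also contains an f1 phage origin. A single NeoR/KanR (Tn5 aminoglycoside phosphotransferase) cassette is driven by tandem bacterial (bla) and SV40 early promoters and terminated by the HSV TK polyadenylation signal. It provides kanamycin selection in bacteria and G418 selection in mammalian cells. Short annotated fragments of large T antigen, ble and the bGH poly(A) signal appear to be backbone remnants or incidental matches rather than functional parts.

The payload is one fusion open reading frame under the human CMV immediate-early enhancer and promoter, ending at the SV40 poly(A) signal. It consists of a truncated human CD8 alpha chain (CD8A), followed at its C terminus by EGFP and then human FKBP12. The record does not specify exactly where CD8A is truncated. CD8 alpha is an integral membrane glycoprotein, and here it serves as the targeting module that places the fusion at the plasma membrane, with GFP reporting its localisation.

FKBP is one half of the rapamycin-inducible FKBP–FRB heterodimerisation system, so the construct provides a fluorescent, membrane-anchored docking site to which an FRB-fused partner can be recruited on demand. The associated publication describes FerriTag, a genetically encoded inducible tag for correlative light-electron microscopy. This suggests the plasmid serves as a plasma membrane target protein for such inducible tagging experiments.
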