Addgene plasmid #100751: CD8-GFP-FKBP
Purpose: Expression of GFP-FKBP at the plasma membrane in mammalian cells. Plasma membrane targeting is via CD8 alpha chain.
Depositing lab: Stephen Royle. Depositing organization: University of Warwick. Publication: FerriTag is a new genetically-encoded inducible tag for correlative light-electron microscopy. Clarke NI, Royle SJ. Nat Commun. 2018 Jul 4;9(1):2604. doi: 10.1038/s41467-018-04993-0. PubMed 29973588.
Backbone
  Vector backbone: pmCherry-N1
  Vector type: Mammalian Expression
  Selectable markers: Neomycin (select with G418)
Growth in bacteria
  Bacterial resistance: Kanamycin, 50 μg/mL
  Growth temperature: 37°C
  Growth strain: DH5alpha
  Copy number: High Copy
Gene/Insert
  Gene/Insert name: CD8A (alt name: CD8 alpha chain)
  Species: H. sapiens (human)
  Mutation: Truncated
  Entrez Gene: CD8A (a.k.a. CD8, CD8alpha, Leu2, p32)
  Promoter: CMV
  Tag / fusion protein: GFP (C terminal on insert); FKBP (C terminal on insert)
  Cloning method: Restriction Enzyme; 5′ cloning site AgeI (unknown if destroyed); 3′ cloning site NheI (unknown if destroyed)
  Sequencing primers: 5′ CMV Forward
Terms and licenses: Academic/Nonprofit Terms; Industry Terms: Not Available to Industry
How to cite: CD8-GFP-FKBP was a gift from Stephen Royle (Addgene plasmid # 100751 ; http://n2t.net/addgene:100751 ; RRID:Addgene_100751)
